Addgene plasmid #52924: pZac2.1 gfaABC1D-lck-GCaMP6f
Purpose: Fluorescent reporter for calcium signaling
Depositing lab: Baljit Khakh. Depositing organization: University of California, Los Angeles (UCLA).
Backbone
  Vector backbone: pZac2.1
  Vector type: AAV
Growth in bacteria
  Bacterial resistance: Ampicillin, 100 μg/mL
  Growth temperature: 37°C
  Growth strain: NEB Stable
  Copy number: High Copy
Gene/Insert
  Gene/Insert name: lck-GCaMP6f
  Tag / fusion protein: 6xHis (N terminal on insert)
  Cloning method: Unknown
  Sequencing primers: 5′ T7; 3′ EBV-rev
Terms and licenses: Academic/Nonprofit Terms; Industry Terms: Not Available to Industry
How to cite: pZac2.1 gfaABC1D-lck-GCaMP6f was a gift from Baljit Khakh (Addgene plasmid # 52924 ; http://n2t.net/addgene:52924 ; RRID:Addgene_52924) For viral preps, please replace (Addgene plasmid # 52924) in the above sentence with: (Addgene viral prep # 52924-AAV5)
