[The description below was written by a language model from this plasmid's Addgene catalogue record, the feature table of its GenBank file and pLannotate feature annotations shown in this document.]
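Description:
pZac2.1 gfaABC1D-lck-GCaMP6f is an AAV transfer plasmid built on the pZac2.1 backbone that carries a membrane-targeted, genetically encoded calcium indicator. It is propagated in E. coli as a high-copy plasmid through a ColE1/pUC-type origin and selected with ampicillin via the bla gene. An f1 origin and remnants of the lac region (lacI and lacZα fragments, lac promoter and operator) are also present in the backbone. Two AAV2 inverted terminal repeats flank the expression cassette and define the segment that is replicated and packaged into AAV particles when rep, cap and helper functions are supplied in trans. The record notes that a serotype 5 viral preparation exists.

Between the ITRs, the plasmid name indicates a gfaABC1D promoter, a compact GFAP-derived element generally used for astrocyte-directed expression. The feature table does not annotate it, although an unannotated stretch lies between the left ITR and the chimeric β-globin/immunoglobulin intron, where a promoter would be expected. Downstream come a T7 promoter, a short fragment of human LCK, the GCaMP6f coding sequence and an SV40 polyadenylation signal. The N-terminal Lck fragment is a standard membrane-tethering motif that places the sensor at the plasma membrane, so that near-membrane calcium changes are reported as fluorescence changes.

The partial 729 bp GenBank record covers only the start of this region. It shows the leader inherited with GCaMP (6xHis, T7 gene 10 leader and Xpress epitope) followed by the calmodulin-binding peptide of the sensor, consistent with the catalogued N-terminal 6xHis tag. The stated purpose is a fluorescent reporter for calcium signaling.
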