Features (pLannotate 1.2.2; 17 found; start..end, strand, type, name):
      2..94      +  CDS            lacI (fragment): lac repressor; lacI; The lac repressor binds to the lac operator to inhibit transcription in E. coli. This inhibition can be relieved by adding lactose or isopropyl-β-D-thiogalactopyranoside (IPTG).
    107..128     +  protein_bind   CAP binding site: CAP binding activates transcription in the presence of cAMP. E. coli catabolite activator protein
    143..173     +  promoter       lac promoter: promoter for the E. coli lac operon
    181..197     +  protein_bind   lac operator: The lac repressor binds to the lac operator to inhibit transcription in E. coli. This inhibition can be relieved by adding lactose or isopropyl-β-D-thiogalactopyranoside (IPTG). lac repressor encoded by lacI
    258..388     -  repeat_region  AAV2 ITR (fragment): inverted terminal repeat of adeno-associated virus serotype 2 inverted
   1239..1371    +  intron         chimeric intron: chimera between introns from human β-globin and immunoglobulin heavy chain genes
   1416..1434    +  promoter       T7 promoter: promoter for bacteriophage T7 RNA polymerase
   1454..1531    +  CDS            LCK (fragment): LCK_HUMAN - Experimental evidence at protein level: Swiss-Prot protein existence level 1. Non-receptor tyrosine-protein kinase that plays an essential role in the selection and maturation of developing T-cells in the thymus and in the function of mature T-cells. Plays a key role in T- cell antigen receptor (TCR)-linked signal transduction pathways. Constitutively associated with the cytoplasmic portions of the CD4 and CD8 surface receptors. Association of the TCR with a peptide antigen- bound MHC complex facilitates the interaction of CD4 and CD8 with MHC class II and class I molecules, respec
   1562..2914    +  CDS            GCaMP6f: improved fluorescent protein-based calcium sensor (Chen et al., 2013)
   2954..3075    -  polyA_signal   SV40 poly(A) signal: SV40 polyadenylation signal
   3098..3166    -  CDS            large T antigen (fragment): large T antigen from SV40 (simian virus 40)
   3237..3367    +  repeat_region  AAV2 ITR (fragment): inverted terminal repeat of adeno-associated virus serotype 2 inverted
   3381..3538    +  CDS            lacZα (fragment): LacZα fragment of β-galactosidase; lacZ fragment
   3543..3971    +  rep_origin     f1 ori (sequence partly withheld): f1 bacteriophage origin of replication; arrow indicates direction of (+) strand synthesis
   4024..4128    +  promoter       AmpR promoter: bla
   4129..4989    +  CDS            AmpR: β-lactamase; bla; confers resistance to ampicillin, carbenicillin, and related antibiotics
   5160..5748    +  rep_origin     ori: high-copy-number ColE1/pMB1/pBR322/pUC origin of replication
>Addgene plasmid #52924 | pZac2.1 gfaABC1D-lck-GCaMP6f | addgene full sequence | sequence record 126681 | Addgene NGS result
AGCGCCCAATACGCAAACCGCCTCTCCCCGCGCGTTGGCCGATTCATTAATGCAGCTGGCACGACAGGTT
TCCCGACTGGAAAGCGGGCAGTGAGCGCAACGCAATTAATGTGAGTTAGCTCACTCATTAGGCACCCCAG
GCTTTACACTTTATGCTTCCGGCTCGTATGTTGTGTGGAATTGTGAGCGGATAACAATTTCACACAGGAA
ACAGCTATGACCATGATTACGCCAGATTTAATTAAGGCCTTAATTAGGCTGCGCGCTCGCTCGCTCACTG
AGGCCGCCCGGGCAAAGCCCGGGCGTCGGGCGACCTTTGGTCGCCCGGCCTCAGTGAGCGAGCGAGCGCG
CAGAGAGGGAGTGGCCAACTCCATCACTAGGGGTTCCTTGTAGTTAATGATTAACCCGCCATGCTACTTA
TCTACGTAGCCATGCTCTAGGAAGATCTAACATATCCTGGTGTGGAGTAGGGGACGCTGCTCTGACAGAG
GCTCGGGGGCCTGAGCTGGCTCTGTGAGCTGGGGAGGAGGCAGACAGCCAGGCCTTGTCTGCAAGCAGAC
CTGGCAGCATTGGGCTGGCCGCCCCCCAGGGCCTCCTCTTCATGCCCAGTGAATGACTCACCTTGGCACA
GACACAATGTTCGGGGTGGGCACAGTGCCTGCTTCCCGCCGCACCCCAGCCCCCCTCAAATGCCTTCCGA
GAAGCCCATTGAGCAGGGGGCTTGCATTGCACCCCAGCCTGACAGCCTGGCATCTTGGGATAAAAGCAGC
ACAGCCCCCTAGGGGCTGCCCTTGCTGTGTGGCGCCACCGGCGGTGGAGAACAAGGCTCTATTCAGCCTG
TGCCCAGGAAAGGGGATCAGGGGATGCCCAGGCATGGACAGTGGGTGGCAGGGGGGGAGAGGAGGGCTGT
CTGCTTCCCAGAAGTCCAAGGACACAAATGGGTGAGGGGAGAGCTCTCCCCATAGCTGGGCTGCGGCCCA
ACCCCACCCCCTCAGGCTATGCCAGGGGGTGTTGCCAGGGGCACCCGGGCATCGCCAGTCTAGCCCACTC
CTTCATAAAGCCCTCGCATCCCAGGAGCGAGCAGAGCCAGAGCAGGTTGGAGAGGAGACGCATCACCTCC
GCTGCTCGCAAGCTTTATTGCGGTAGTTTATCACAGTTAAATTGCTAACGCAGTCAGTGCTTCTGACACA
ACAGTCTCGAACTTAAGCTGCAGAAGTTGGTCGTGAGGCACTGGGCAGGTAAGTATCAAGGTTACAAGAC
AGGTTTAAGGAGACCAATAGAAACTGGGCTTGTCGAGACAGAGAAGACTCTTGCGTTTCTGATAGGCACC
TATTGGTCTTACTGACATCCACTTTGCCTTTCTCTCCACAGGTGTCCACTCCCAGTTCAATTACAGCTCT
TAAGGCTAGAGTACTTAATACGACTCACTATAGGCTAGCCTCGAGAATTCACCATGGGCTGTGGCTGCAG
CTCAAACCCTGAAGATGACTGGATGGAGAACATTGACGTGTGTGAGAACTGCCATTATCCCCCGCCGAAG
CTTCGAATGGATCCAGCCACCATGGGTTCTCATCATCATCATCATCATGGTATGGCTAGCATGACTGGTG
GACAGCAAATGGGTCGGGATCTGTACGACGATGACGATAAGGATCTCGCCACCATGGTCGACTCATCCCG
TCGTAAGTGGAATAAGACAGGTCACGCAGTCAGAGCTATAGGTCGGCTGAGCTCACTCGAGAACGTCTAT
ATCAAGGCCGACAAGCAGAAGAACGGCATCAAGGCGAACTTCAAGATCCGCCACAACATCGAGGACGGCG
GCGTGCAGCTCGCCTACCACTACCAGCAGAACACCCCCATCGGCGACGGCCCCGTGCTGCTGCCCGACAA
CCACTACCTGAGCGTGCAGTCCAAACTTTCGAAAGACCCCAACGAGAAGCGCGATCACATGGTCCTGCTG
GAGTTCGTGACCGCCGCCGGGATCACTCTCGGCATGGACGAGCTGTACAAGGGCGGTACCGGAGGGAGCA
TGGTGAGCAAGGGCGAGGAGCTGTTCACCGGGGTGGTGCCCATCCTGGTCGAGCTGGACGGCGACGTAAA
CGGCCACAAGTTCAGCGTGTCCGGCGAGGGTGAGGGCGATGCCACCTACGGCAAGCTGACCCTGAAGTTC
ATCTGCACCACCGGCAAGCTGCCCGTGCCCTGGCCCACCCTCGTGACCACCCTGACCTACGGCGTGCAGT
GCTTCAGCCGCTACCCCGACCACATGAAGCAGCACGACTTCTTCAAGTCCGCCATGCCCGAAGGCTACAT
CCAGGAGCGCACCATCTTCTTCAAGGACGACGGCAACTACAAGACCCGCGCCGAGGTGAAGTTCGAGGGC
GACACCCTGGTGAACCGCATCGAGCTGAAGGGCATCGACTTCAAGGAGGACGGCAACATCCTGGGGCACA
AGCTGGAGTACAACCTGCCGGACCAACTGACTGAAGAGCAGATCGCAGAATTTAAAGAGGAATTCTCCCT
ATTTGACAAGGACGGGGATGGGACAATAACAACCAAGGAGCTGGGGACGGTGATGCGGTCTCTGGGGCAG
AACCCCACAGAAGCAGAGCTGCAGGACATGATCAATGAAGTAGATGCCGACGGTGACGGCACAATCGACT
TCCCTGAGTTCCTGACAATGATGGCAAGAAAAATGAAATACAGGGACACGGAAGAAGAAATTAGAGAAGC
GTTCGGTGTGTTTGATAAGGATGGCAATGGCTACATCAGTGCAGCAGAGCTTCGCCACGTGATGACAAAC
CTTGGAGAGAAGTTAACAGATGAAGAGGTTGATGAAATGATCAGGGAAGCAGACATCGATGGGGATGGTC
AGGTAAACTACGAAGAGTTTGTACAAATGATGACAGCGAAGTGATCTAGAGTCGACCCGGGCGGCCGCTT
CGAGCAGACATGATAAGATACATTGATGAGTTTGGACAAACCACAACTAGAATGCAGTGAAAAAAATGCT
TTATTTGTGAAATTTGTGATGCTATTGCTTTATTTGTAACCATTATAAGCTGCAATAAACAAGTTAACAA
CAACAATTGCATTCATTTTATGTTTCAGGTTCAGGGGGAGATGTGGGAGGTTTTTTAAAGCAAGTAAAAC
CTCTACAAATGTGGTAAAATCGATAAGGATCTTCCTAGAGCATGGCTACGTAGATAAGTAGCATGGCGGG
TTAATCATTAACTACAAGGAACCCCTAGTGATGGAGTTGGCCACTCCCTCTCTGCGCGCTCGCTCGCTCA
CTGAGGCCGGGCGACCAAAGGTCGCCCGACGCCCGGGCTTTGCCCGGGCGGCCTCAGTGAGCGAGCGAGC
GCGCAGCCTTAATTAACCTAATTCACTGGCCGTCGTTTTACAACGTCGTGACTGGGAAAACCCTGGCGTT
ACCCAACTTAATCGCCTTGCAGCACATCCCCCTTTCGCCAGCTGGCGTAATAGCGAAGAGGCCCGCACCG
ATCGCCCTTCCCAACAGTTGCGCAGCCTGAATGGCGAATGGG
[124 nt withheld, positions 3543-3666]
C
[91 nt withheld, positions 3668-3758]
A
[49 nt withheld, positions 3760-3808]
CCTTTGACGTTGGAGTCCACGTTCTTT
[37 nt withheld, positions 3836-3872]
ACCCTATCTCGGTCTATTCTTTTGATTTATAAGGGATTTTGCCGATTTCGGCCTATTGGTTAAAAAATGA
GCTGATTTAACAAAAATTTAACGCGAATTTTAACAAAATATTAACGCTTACAATTTAGGTGGCACTTTTC
GGGGAAATGTGCGCGGAACCCCTATTTGTTTATTTTTCTAAATACATTCAAATATGTATCCGCTCATGAG
ACAATAACCCTGATAAATGCTTCAATAATATTGAAAAAGGAAGAGTATGAGTATTCAACATTTCCGTGTC
GCCCTTATTCCCTTTTTTGCGGCATTTTGCCTTCCTGTTTTTGCTCACCCAGAAACGCTGGTGAAAGTAA
AAGATGCTGAAGATCAGTTGGGTGCACGAGTGGGTTACATCGAACTGGATCTCAACAGCGGTAAGATCCT
TGAGAGTTTTCGCCCCGAAGAACGTTTTCCAATGATGAGCACTTTTAAAGTTCTGCTATGTGGCGCGGTA
TTATCCCGTATTGACGCCGGGCAAGAGCAACTCGGTCGCCGCATACACTATTCTCAGAATGACTTGGTTG
AGTACTCACCAGTCACAGAAAAGCATCTTACGGATGGCATGACAGTAAGAGAATTATGCAGTGCTGCCAT
AACCATGAGTGATAACACTGCGGCCAACTTACTTCTGACAACGATCGGAGGACCGAAGGAGCTAACCGCT
TTTTTGCACAACATGGGGGATCATGTAACTCGCCTTGATCGTTGGGAACCGGAGCTGAATGAAGCCATAC
CAAACGACGAGCGTGACACCACGATGCCTGTAGCAATGGCAACAACGTTGCGCAAACTATTAACTGGCGA
ACTACTTACTCTAGCTTCCCGGCAACAATTAATAGACTGGATGGAGGCGGATAAAGTTGCAGGACCACTT
CTGCGCTCGGCCCTTCCGGCTGGCTGGTTTATTGCTGATAAATCTGGAGCCGGTGAGCGTGGGTCTCGCG
GTATCATTGCAGCACTGGGGCCAGATGGTAAGCCCTCCCGTATCGTAGTTATCTACACGACGGGGAGTCA
GGCAACTATGGATGAACGAAATAGACAGATCGCTGAGATAGGTGCCTCACTGATTAAGCATTGGTAACTG
TCAGACCAAGTTTACTCATATATACTTTAGATTGATTTAAAACTTCATTTTTAATTTAAAAGGATCTAGG
TGAAGATCCTTTTTGATAATCTCATGACCAAAATCCCTTAACGTGAGTTTTCGTTCCACTGAGCGTCAGA
CCCCGTAGAAAAGATCAAAGGATCTTCTTGAGATCCTTTTTTTCTGCGCGTAATCTGCTGCTTGCAAACA
AAAAAACCACCGCTACCAGCGGTGGTTTGTTTGCCGGATCAAGAGCTACCAACTCTTTTTCCGAAGGTAA
CTGGCTTCAGCAGAGCGCAGATACCAAATACTGTTCTTCTAGTGTAGCCGTAGTTAGGCCACCACTTCAA
GAACTCTGTAGCACCGCCTACATACCTCGCTCTGCTAATCCTGTTACCAGTGGCTGCTGCCAGTGGCGAT
AAGTCGTGTCTTACCGGGTTGGACTCAAGACGATAGTTACCGGATAAGGCGCAGCGGTCGGGCTGAACGG
GGGGTTCGTGCACACAGCCCAGCTTGGAGCGAACGACCTACACCGAACTGAGATACCTACAGCGTGAGCT
ATGAGAAAGCGCCACGCTTCCCGAAGGGAGAAAGGCGGACAGGTATCCGGTAAGCGGCAGGGTCGGAACA
GGAGAGCGCACGAGGGAGCTTCCAGGGGGAAACGCCTGGTATCTTTATAGTCCTGTCGGGTTTCGCCACC
TCTGACTTGAGCGTCGATTTTTGTGATGCTCGTCAGGGGGGCGGAGCCTATGGAAAAACGCCAGCAACGC
GGCCTTTTTACGGTTCCTGGCCTTTTGCTGGCCTTTTGCTCACATGTTCTTTCCTGCGTTATCCCCTGAT
TCTGTGGATAACCGTATTACCGCCTTTGAGTGAGCTGATACCGCTCGCCGCAGCCGAACGACCGAGCGCA
GCGAGTCAGTGAGCGAGGAAGCGGAAG
