LOCUS       Exported 729 bp ds-DNA linear SYN 17-MAY-2021
DEFINITION  Fluorescent reporter for calcium signaling.
ACCESSION   .
VERSION     .
KEYWORDS    pZac2.1 gfaABC1D-lck-GCaMP6f
SOURCE      synthetic DNA construct
  ORGANISM  synthetic DNA construct
REFERENCE   1 (bases 1 to 729)
  TITLE     pZac2.1gfaABC1Dlck-GCaMP6f
  JOURNAL   Unpublished
REFERENCE   2 (bases 1 to 729)
  AUTHORS   .
  TITLE     Direct Submission
  JOURNAL   Exported May 17, 2021 from SnapGene Server 1.1.58
            http://www.snapgene.com
FEATURES             Location/Qualifiers
     source          1..729
                     /organism="synthetic DNA construct"
                     /mol_type="other DNA"
     promoter        29..47
                     /label=T7 promoter
                     /note="promoter for bacteriophage T7 RNA polymerase"
     regulatory      169..178
                     /regulatory_class="other"
                     /note="vertebrate consensus sequence for strong initiation
                     of translation (Kozak, 1987)"
     CDS             184..201
                     /codon_start=1
                     /product="6xHis affinity tag"
                     /label=6xHis
                     /translation="HHHHHH"
     CDS             205..237
                     /codon_start=1
                     /product="leader peptide from bacteriophage T7 gene 10"
                     /label=T7 tag (gene 10 leader)
                     /note="promotes efficient translation in E. coli"
                     /translation="MASMTGGQQMG"
     CDS             241..264
                     /codon_start=1
                     /product="Xpress(TM) epitope tag, including an enterokinase
                     recognition and cleavage site"
                     /label=Xpress(TM) tag
                     /translation="DLYDDDDK"
     regulatory      271..280
                     /regulatory_class="other"
                     /note="vertebrate consensus sequence for strong initiation
                     of translation (Kozak, 1987)"
     CDS             292..348
                     /codon_start=1
                     /product="calmodulin-binding peptide from avian smooth
                     muscle myosin light chain kinase"
                     /label=calmodulin-binding peptide
                     /translation="RRKWNKTGHAVRAIGRLSS"
     primer_bind     561..582
                     /label=EGFP-C
                     /note="EGFP, forward primer"
     primer_bind     complement(688..709)
                     /label=EGFP-N
                     /note="EGFP, reverse primer"
ORIGIN
        1 caattacagc tcttaaggct agagtactta atacgactca ctataggcta gcctcgagaa
       61 ttcaccatgg gctgtggctg cagctcaaac cctgaagatg actggatgga gaacattgac
      121 gtgtgtgaga actgccatta tcccccgccg aagcttcgaa tggatccagc caccatgggt
      181 tctcatcatc atcatcatca tggtatggct agcatgactg gtggacagca aatgggtcgg
      241 gatctgtacg acgatgacga taaggatctc gccaccatgg tcgactcatc acgtcgtaag
      301 tggaataaga caggtcacgc agtcagagct ataggtcggc tgagctcact cgagaacgtc
      361 tatatcaagg ccgacaagca gaagaacggc atcaaggcga acttcaagat ccgccacaac
      421 atcgaggacg gcggcgtgca gctcgcctac cactaccagc agaacacccc catcggcgac
      481 ggccccgtgc tgctgcccga caaccactac ctgagcgtgc agtccaaact ttcgaaagac
      541 cccaacgaga agcgcgatca catggtcctg ctggagttcg tgaccgccgc cgggatcact
      601 ctcggcatgg acgagctgta caagggcggt accggaggga gcatggtgag caagggcgag
      661 gagctgttca ccggggtggt gcccatcctg gtcgagctgg acggcgacgt aaacggccac
      721 aagttcagc
//
