>Addgene plasmid #52924 | pZac2.1 gfaABC1D-lck-GCaMP6f | addgene partial sequence | sequence record 83673 | T7 5'-TAATACGACTCACTATAGGG-3'
TGTGGCTGCAGCTCAAACCCTGAAGATGACTGGATGGAGAACATTGACGTGTGTGAGAACTGCCATTATC
CCCCGCCGAAGCTTCGAATGGATCCAGCCACCATGGGTTCTCATCATCATCATCATCATGGTATGGCTAG
CATGACTGGTGGACAGCAAATGGGTCGGGATCTGTACGACGATGACGATAAGGATCTCGCCACCATGGTC
GACTCATCCCGTCGTAAGTGGAATAAGACAGGTCACGCAGTCAGAGCTATAGGTCGGCTGAGCTCACTCG
AGAACGTCTATATCAAGGCCGACAAGCAGAAGAACGGCATCAAGGCGAACTTCAAGATCCGCCACAACAT
CGAGGACGGCGGCGTGCAGCTCGCCTACCACTACCAGCAGAACACCCCCATCGGCGACGGCCCCGTGCTG
CTGCCCGACAACCACTACCTGAGCGTGCAGTCCAAACTTTCGAAAGACCCCAACGAGAAGCGCGATCACA
TGGTCCTGCTGGAGTTCGTGACCGCCGCCGGGATCACTCTCGGCATGGACGAGCTGTACAAGGGCGGTAC
CGGAGGGAGCATGGTGAGCAAGGGCGAGGAGCTGTTCACCGGGGTGGTGCCCATCCTGGTCGAGCTGGAC
GGCGACGTAAACGGCCACAAGTTCAGCGTGTCCGGCGAGGGTGAGGGCGATGCCACCTACGGCAAGCTGA
CCCTGAAGTTCATCTGCACCACCGGCAAGCTGCCCGTGCCCTGGCCCACCCTCGTGACCACCCTGACCTA
C
