>Addgene plasmid #52924 | pZac2.1 gfaABC1D-lck-GCaMP6f | addgene partial sequence | sequence record 83674 | EBV-rev 5'-GTGGTTTGTCCAAACTCATC-3'
AGCGGCCGCCCGGGTCGACTCTAGATCACTTCGCTGTCATCATTTGTACAAACTCTTCGTAGTTTACCTG
ACCATCCCCATCGATGTCTGCTTCCCTGATCATTTCATCAACCTCTTCATCTGTTAACTTCTCTCCAAGG
TTTGTCATCACGTGGCGAAGCTCTGCTGCACTGATGTAGCCATTGCCATCCTTATCAAACACACCGAACG
CTTCTCTAATTTCTTCTTCCGTGTCCCTGTATTTCATTTTTCTTGCCATCATTGTCAGGAACTCAGGGAA
GTCGATTGTGCCGTCACCGTCGGCATCTACTTCATTGATCATGTCCTGCAGCTCTGCTTCTGTGGGGTTC
TGCCCCAGAGACCGCATCACCGTCCCCAGCTCCTTGGTTGTTATTGTCCCATCCCCGTCCTTGTCAAATA
GGGAGAATTCCTCTTTAAATTCTGCGATCTGCTCTTCAGTCAGTTGGTCCGGCAGGTTGTACTCCAGCTT
GTGCCCCAGGATGTTGCCGTCCTCCTTGAAGTCGATGCCCTTCAGCTCGATGCGGTTCACCAGGGTGTCG
CCCTCGAACTTCACCTCGGCGCGGGTCTTGTAGTTGCCGTCGTCCTTGAAGAAGATGGTGCGCTCCTGGA
TGTAGCCTTCGGGCATGGCGGACTTGAAGAAGTCGTGCTGCTTCATGTGGTCGGGGTAGCGGCTGAAGCA
CTGCACGCCGTAGGTCAGGGTGGTCACGAGGGTGGGCCAGGGCACGGGCAGCTTGCCGGTGGTGCAGATG
AACTTCAGGGTCAGCTTGCCG
